>Addgene plasmid #124271 | Lamin A (G465D)-mRFP | addgene full sequence | sequence record 241962 | Addgene NGS Result
GATTCTGTGGATAACCGTATTACCGCCATGCATTAGTTATTAATAGTAATCAATTACGGGGTCATTAGTT
CATAGCCCATATATGGAGTTCCGCGTTACATAACTTACGGTAAATGGCCCGCCTGGCTGACCGCCCAACG
ACCCCCGCCCATTGACGTCAATAATGACGTATGTTCCCATAGTAACGCCAATAGGGACTTTCCATTGACG
TCAATGGGTGGAGTATTTACGGTAAACTGCCCACTTGGCAGTACATCAAGTGTATCATATGCCAAGTACG
CCCCCTATTGACGTCAATGACGGTAAATGGCCCGCCTGGCATTATGCCCAGTACATGACCTTATGGGACT
TTCCTACTTGGCAGTACATCTACGTATTAGTCATCGCTATTACCATGGTGATGCGGTTTTGGCAGTACAT
CAATGGGCGTGGATAGCGGTTTGACTCACGGGGATTTCCAAGTCTCCACCCCATTGACGTCAATGGGAGT
TTGTTTTGGCACCAAAATCAACGGGACTTTCCAAAATGTCGTAACAACTCCGCCCCATTGACGCAAATGG
GCGGTAGGCGTGTACGGTGGGAGGTCTATATAAGCAGAGCTGGTTTAGTGAACCGTCAGATCCGCTAGCG
CTACCGGACTCAGATCTCGAGCTCAAGCTTCGAATTCTGCAGTCGACGGTACCGCGGGCCCGGGATCCGA
ATGGCCATGGAGACCCCGTCCCAGCGGCGCGCCACCCGCAGCGGGGCGCAGGCCAGCTCCACTCCGCTGT
CGCCCACCCGCATCACCCGGCTGCAGGAGAAGGAGGACCTGCAGGAGCTCAATGATCGCTTGGCGGTCTA
CATCGACCGTGTGCGCTCGCTGGAAACGGAGAACGCAGGGCTGCGCCTTCGCATCACCGAGTCTGAAGAG
GTGGTCAGCCGCGAGGTGTCCGGCATCAAGGCCGCCTACGAGGCCGAGCTCGGGGATGCCCGCAAGACCC
TTGACTCAGTAGCCAAGGAGCGCGCCCGCCTGCAGCTGGAGCTGAGCAAAGTGCGTGAGGAGTTTAAGGA
GCTGAAAGCGCGCAATACCAAGAAGGAGGGTGACCTGATAGCTGCTCAGGCTCGGCTGAAGGACCTGGAG
GCTCTGCTGAACTCCAAGGAGGCCGCACTGAGCACTGCTCTCAGTGAGAAGCGCACGCTGGAGGGCGAGC
TGCATGATCTGCGGGGCCAGGTGGCCAAGCTTGAGGCAGCCCTAGGTGAGGCCAAGAAGCAACTTCAGGA
TGAGATGCTGCGGCGGGTGGATGCTGAGAACAGGCTGCAGACCATGAAGGAGGAACTGGACTTCCAGAAG
AACATCTACAGTGAGGAGCTGCGTGAGACCAAGCGCCGTCATGAGACCCGACTGGTGGAGATTGACAATG
GGAAGCAGCGTGAGTTTGAGAGCCGGCTGGCGGATGCGCTGCAGGAACTGCGGGCCCAGCATGAGGACCA
GGTGGAGCAGTATAAGAAGGAGCTGGAGAAGACTTATTCTGCCAAGCTGGACAATGCCAGGCAGTCTGCT
GAGAGGAACAGCAACCTGGTGGGGGCTGCCCACGAGGAGCTGCAGCAGTCGCGCATCCGCATCGACAGCC
TCTCTGCCCAGCTCAGCCAGCTCCAGAAGCAGCTGGCAGCCAAGGAGGCGAAGCTTCGAGACCTGGAGGA
CTCACTGGCCCGTGAGCGGGACACCAGCCGGCGGCTGCTGGCGGAAAAGGAGCGGGAGATGGCCGAGATG
CGGGCAAGGATGCAGCAGCAGCTGGACGAGTACCAGGAGCTTCTGGACATCAAGCTGGCCCTGGACATGG
AGATCCACGCCTACCGCAAGCTCTTGGAGGGCGAGGAGGAGAGGCTACGCCTGTCCCCCAGCCCTACCTC
GCAGCGCAGCCGTGGCCGTGCTTCCTCTCACTCATCCCAGACACAGGGTGGGGGCAGCGTCACCAAAAAG
CGCAAACTGGAGTCCACTGAGAGCCGCAGCAGCTTCTCACAGCACGCACGCACTAGCGGGCGCGTGGCCG
TGGAGGAGGTGGATGAGGAGGGCAAGTTTGTCCGGCTGCGCAACAAGTCCAATGAGGACCAGTCCATGGA
CAATTGGCAGATCAAGCGCCAGAATGGAGATGATCCCTTGCTGACTTACCGGTTCCCACCAAAGTTCACC
CTGAAGGCTGGGCAGGTGGTGACGATCTGGGCTGCAGGAGCTGGGGCCACCCACAGCCCCCCTACCGACC
TGGTGTGGAAGGCACAGAACACCTGGGGCTGCGGGAACAGCCTGCGTACGGCTCTCATCAACTCCACTGG
GGAAGAAGTGGCCATGCGCAAGCTGGTGCGCTCAGTGACTGTGGTTGAGGACGACGAGGATGAGGATGGA
GATGACCTGCTCCATCACCACCACGGCTCCCACTGCAGCAGCTCGGGGGACCCCGCTGAGTACAACCTGC
GCTCGCGCACCGTGCTGTGCGGGACCTGCGGGCAGCCTGCCGACAAGGCATCTGCCAGCGGCTCAGGAGC
CCAGGTGGGCGGACCCATCTCCTCTGGCTCTTCTGCCTCCAGTGTCACGGTCACTCGCAGCTACCGCAGT
GTGGGGGGCAGTGGGGGTGGCAGCTTCGGGGACAATCTGGTCACCCGCTCCTACGGTGGCGGTGGCTCTG
GAGGTGGTGGGTCCATGGCCTCCTCCGAGGACGTCATCAAGGAGTTCATGCGCTTCAAGGTGCGCATGGA
GGGCTCCGTGAACGGCCACGAGTTCGAGATCGAGGGCGAGGGCGAGGGCCGCCCCTACGAGGGCACCCAG
ACCGCCAAGCTGAAGGTGACCAAGGGCGGCCCCCTGCCCTTCGCCTGGGACATCCTGTCCCCTCAGTTCC
AGTACGGCTCCAAGGCCTACGTGAAGCACCCCGCCGACATCCCCGACTACTTGAAGCTGTCCTTCCCCGA
GGGCTTCAAGTGGGAGCGCGTGATGAACTTCGAGGACGGCGGCGTGGTGACCGTGACCCAGGACTCCTCC
CTGCAGGACGGCGAGTTCATCTACAAGGTGAAGCTGCGCGGCACCAACTTCCCCTCCGACGGCCCCGTAA
TTCAGAAGAAGACGATGGGCTGGGAGGCCTCCACCGAGCGGATGTACCCCGAGGACGGCGCCCTGAAGGG
CGAGATCAAGATGAGGCTGAAGCTGAAGGACGGCGGCCACTACGACGCCGAGGTCAAGACCACCTACATG
GCCAAGAAGCCCGTGCAGCTGCCCGGCGCCTACAAGACCGACATCAAGCTGGACATCACCTCCCACAACG
AGGACTACACCATCGTGGAACAGTACGAGCGCGCCGAGGGCCGCCACTCCACCGGCGCCCTGTACAAGTA
AGCGGCCGCGACTCTAGATCATAATCAGCCATACCACATTTGTAGAGGTTTTACTTGCTTTAAAAAACCT
CCCACACCTCCCCCTGAACCTGAAACATAAAATGAATGCAATTGTTGTTGTTAACTTGTTTATTGCAGCT
TATAATGGTTACAAATAAAGCAATAGCATCACAAATTTCACAAATAAAGCATTTTTTTCACTGCATTCTA
GTTGTGGTTTGTCCAAACTCATCAATGTATCTTAAGGCGTAAATTGTAAGCGTTAATATTTTGTTAAAAT
TCGCGTTAAATTTTTGTTAAATCAGCTCATTTTTTAACCAATAGGCCGAAATCGGCAAAATCCCTTATAA
ATCAAAAGAATAGACCGAGATAGGGT
[37 nt withheld, positions 3737-3773]
AAAGAACGTGGACTCCAACGTCAAAGG
[49 nt withheld, positions 3801-3849]
T
[91 nt withheld, positions 3851-3941]
G
[124 nt withheld, positions 3943-4066]
CAGGTGGCACTTTTCGGGGAAATGTGCGCGGAACCCCTATTTGTTTATTTTTCTAAATACATTCAAATAT
GTATCCGCTCATGAGACAATAACCCTGATAAATGCTTCAATAATATTGAAAAAGGAAGAGTCCTGAGGCG
GAAAGAACCAGCTGTGGAATGTGTGTCAGTTAGGGTGTGGAAAGTCCCCAGGCTCCCCAGCAGGCAGAAG
TATGCAAAGCATGCATCTCAATTAGTCAGCAACCAGGTGTGGAAAGTCCCCAGGCTCCCCAGCAGGCAGA
AGTATGCAAAGCATGCATCTCAATTAGTCAGCAACCATAGTCCCGCCCCTAACTCCGCCCATCCCGCCCC
TAACTCCGCCCAGTTCCGCCCATTCTCCGCCCCATGGCTGACTAATTTTTTTTATTTATGCAGAGGCCGA
GGCCGCCTCGGCCTCTGAGCTATTCCAGAAGTAGTGAGGAGGCTTTTTTGGAGGCCTAGGCTTTTGCAAA
GATCGATCAAGAGACAGGATGAGGATCGTTTCGCATGATTGAACAAGATGGATTGCACGCAGGTTCTCCG
GCCGCTTGGGTGGAGAGGCTATTCGGCTATGACTGGGCACAACAGACAATCGGCTGCTCTGATGCCGCCG
TGTTCCGGCTGTCAGCGCAGGGGCGCCCGGTTCTTTTTGTCAAGACCGACCTGTCCGGTGCCCTGAATGA
ACTGCAAGACGAGGCAGCGCGGCTATCGTGGCTGGCCACGACGGGCGTTCCTTGCGCAGCTGTGCTCGAC
GTTGTCACTGAAGCGGGAAGGGACTGGCTGCTATTGGGCGAAGTGCCGGGGCAGGATCTCCTGTCATCTC
ACCTTGCTCCTGCCGAGAAAGTATCCATCATGGCTGATGCAATGCGGCGGCTGCATACGCTTGATCCGGC
TACCTGCCCATTCGACCACCAAGCGAAACATCGCATCGAGCGAGCACGTACTCGGATGGAAGCCGGTCTT
GTCGATCAGGATGATCTGGACGAAGAGCATCAGGGGCTCGCGCCAGCCGAACTGTTCGCCAGGCTCAAGG
CGAGCATGCCCGACGGCGAGGATCTCGTCGTGACCCATGGCGATGCCTGCTTGCCGAATATCATGGTGGA
AAATGGCCGCTTTTCTGGATTCATCGACTGTGGCCGGCTGGGTGTGGCGGACCGCTATCAGGACATAGCG
TTGGCTACCCGTGATATTGCTGAAGAGCTTGGCGGCGAATGGGCTGACCGCTTCCTCGTGCTTTACGGTA
TCGCCGCTCCCGATTCGCAGCGCATCGCCTTCTATCGCCTTCTTGACGAGTTCTTCTGAGCGGGACTCTG
GGGTTCGAAATGACCGACCAAGCGACGCCCAACCTGCCATCACGAGATTTCGATTCCACCGCCGCCTTCT
ATGAAAGGTTGGGCTTCGGAATCGTTTTCCGGGACGCCGGCTGGATGATCCTCCAGCGCGGGGATCTCAT
GCTGGAGTTCTTCGCCCACCCTAGGGGGAGGCTAACTGAAACACGGAAGGAGACAATACCGGAAGGAACC
CGCGCTATGACGGCAATAAAAAGACAGAATAAAACGCACGGTGTTGGGTCGTTTGTTCATAAACGCGGGG
TTCGGTCCCAGGGCTGGCACTCTGTCGATACCCCACCGAGACCCCATTGGGGCCAATACGCCCGCGTTTC
TTCCTTTTCCCCACCCCACCCCCCAAGTTCGGGTGAAGGCCCAGGGCTCGCAGCCAACGTCGGGGCGGCA
GGCCCTGCCATAGCCTCAGGTTACTCATATATACTTTAGATTGATTTAAAACTTCATTTTTAATTTAAAA
GGATCTAGGTGAAGATCCTTTTTGATAATCTCATGACCAAAATCCCTTAACGTGAGTTTTCGTTCCACTG
AGCGTCAGACCCCGTAGAAAAGATCAAAGGATCTTCTTGAGATCCTTTTTTTCTGCGCGTAATCTGCTGC
TTGCAAACAAAAAAACCACCGCTACCAGCGGTGGTTTGTTTGCCGGATCAAGAGCTACCAACTCTTTTTC
CGAAGGTAACTGGCTTCAGCAGAGCGCAGATACCAAATACTGTTCTTCTAGTGTAGCCGTAGTTAGGCCA
CCACTTCAAGAACTCTGTAGCACCGCCTACATACCTCGCTCTGCTAATCCTGTTACCAGTGGCTGCTGCC
AGTGGCGATAAGTCGTGTCTTACCGGGTTGGACTCAAGACGATAGTTACCGGATAAGGCGCAGCGGTCGG
GCTGAACGGGGGGTTCGTGCACACAGCCCAGCTTGGAGCGAACGACCTACACCGAACTGAGATACCTACA
GCGTGAGCTATGAGAAAGCGCCACGCTTCCCGAAGGGAGAAAGGCGGACAGGTATCCGGTAAGCGGCAGG
GTCGGAACAGGAGAGCGCACGAGGGAGCTTCCAGGGGGAAACGCCTGGTATCTTTATAGTCCTGTCGGGT
TTCGCCACCTCTGACTTGAGCGTCGATTTTTGTGATGCTCGTCAGGGGGGCGGAGCCTATGGAAAAACGC
CAGCAACGCGGCCTTTTTACGGTTCCTGGCCTTTTGCTGGCCTTTTGCTCACATGTTCTTTCCTGCGTTA
TCCCCT
Features (pLannotate 1.2.2; 16 found; start..end, strand, type, name):
      1..26      +  rep_origin     RSF ori (fragment): Plasmids containing the RSF 1030 origin of replication can be propagated in E. coli cells that contain additional plasmids with compatible origins.
     94..397     +  enhancer       CMV enhancer: human cytomegalovirus immediate early enhancer
    398..601     +  promoter       CMV promoter: human cytomegalovirus (CMV) immediate early promoter
    642..698     +  misc_feature   MCS: multiple cloning site
    707..2632    +  CDS            LMNA: LMNA_HUMAN - Also known as LMN1. Experimental evidence at protein level: Swiss-Prot protein existence level 1. Prelamin-A/C can accelerate smooth muscle cell senescence. It acts to disrupt mitosis and induce DNA damage in vascular smooth muscle cells (VSMCs), leading to mitotic failure, genomic instability, and premature senescence. From Homo sapiens (Human).
   2675..3349    +  CDS            mRFP1: mRFP1 is a basic (constitutively fluorescent) red fluorescent protein published in 2002, derived from Discosoma sp.. It is reported to be a somewhat slowly-maturing monomer with low acid sensitivity.
   3377..3460    +  CDS            large T antigen (fragment): large T antigen from SV40 (simian virus 40)
   3483..3604    +  polyA_signal   SV40 poly(A) signal: SV40 polyadenylation signal
   3638..4066    -  rep_origin     f1 ori (sequence partly withheld): f1 bacteriophage origin of replication; arrow indicates direction of (+) strand synthesis
   4093..4197    +  promoter       AmpR promoter: bla
   4199..4556    +  promoter       SV40 promoter: SV40 enhancer and early promoter
   4591..5385    +  CDS            NeoR/KanR: aminoglycoside phosphotransferase from Tn5; aph(3')-II (or nptII); confers resistance to neomycin, kanamycin, and G418 (Geneticin®)
   5406..5558    +  CDS            ble (fragment): BLE_KLEPN - Experimental evidence at protein level: Swiss-Prot protein existence level 1. Binding protein with a strong affinity to the bleomycin family of antibiotics. Binds to CL990; an antimitotic-antibiotic compound. From Klebsiella pneumoniae.
   5617..5664    +  polyA_signal   HSV TK poly(A) signal: herpes simplex virus thymidine kinase polyadenylation signal (Cole and Stacy, 1985)
   5755..5771    -  polyA_signal   bGH poly(A) signal (fragment): bovine growth hormone polyadenylation signal
   5993..6581    +  rep_origin     ori: high-copy-number ColE1/pMB1/pBR322/pUC origin of replication
