[The description below was written by a language model from this plasmid's Addgene catalogue record and pLannotate feature annotations shown in this document.]
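Description:
Lamin A (G465D)-mRFP is a mammalian expression plasmid of about 6.7 kb, built on the mRFP-N2 backbone, an N-series fluorescent protein fusion vector in which the gene of interest is placed upstream of the fluorophore. It is propagated in E. coli from a high-copy ColE1/pUC-type origin and selected with kanamycin. A single NeoR/KanR (aminoglycoside phosphotransferase) gene serves both hosts. A bacterial bla-type promoter drives it for kanamycin resistance, and an SV40 enhancer/early promoter with an HSV TK polyadenylation signal drives it in mammalian cells, where it can confer G418 resistance. An f1 origin is also present. The short RSF ori, large T antigen, ble and bGH poly(A) annotations are only fragments and are most likely backbone remnants or spurious matches rather than functional parts.

The payload is human LMNA carrying the G465D substitution, inserted by Gibson cloning just downstream of the multiple cloning site and expressed from the human cytomegalovirus immediate early enhancer and promoter. The lamin A coding sequence is followed after a short linker region by mRFP1, a monomeric red fluorescent protein derived from Discosoma, giving a C-terminally tagged fusion. The transcript ends at an SV40 polyadenylation signal. The annotated LMNA match stops a little before the mRFP1 sequence, and the record does not say how the native lamin A C-terminus is handled in the fusion.

The G465D mutation is recorded as associated with familial partial lipodystrophy (FPLD). The construct therefore suits transfection of cultured mammalian cells to visualise the mutant lamin by red fluorescence and to study the effects of this disease-linked variant.
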