Addgene plasmid #124271: Lamin A (G465D)-mRFP
Purpose: Lamin A mutant (G465D), C-terminally tagged with mRFP. Mutation associated with FPLD lipodystrophy.
Depositing lab: Eric Schirmer. Depositing organization: University of Edinburgh.
Backbone
  Vector backbone: mRFP-N2
  Vector type: Mammalian Expression
Growth in bacteria
  Bacterial resistance: Kanamycin, 50 μg/mL
  Growth temperature: 37°C
  Growth strain: DH5alpha
  Copy number: High Copy
Gene/Insert
  Gene/Insert name: LMNA (G465D)
  Species: H. sapiens (human)
  Mutation: LMNA (G465D)
  Entrez Gene: LMNA (a.k.a. CDCD1, CDDC, CMD1A, CMT2B1, EMD2, FPL, FPLD, FPLD2, HGPS, IDC, LDP1, LFP, LGMD1B, LMN1, LMNC, LMNL1, MADA, PRO1)
  Tag / fusion protein: mRFP (C terminal on insert)
  Cloning method: Gibson Cloning
Resource information
  A portion of this plasmid was derived from a plasmid made by: Lamin A mutants were cloned by Peter Meinke 2018 (Ludwig-Maximilians-University of Munich). mRFP was a gift from Anne Straub in 2005
Terms and licenses: Academic/Nonprofit Terms; Industry Terms: Not Available to Industry
How to cite: Lamin A (G465D)-mRFP was a gift from Eric Schirmer (Addgene plasmid # 124271 ; http://n2t.net/addgene:124271 ; RRID:Addgene_124271)
